Addgene plasmid #193574: CLC-EGFP206(6)
Purpose: Expresses human Clathrin Light Chain B tagged with mEGFP at amino acid position 206 with a rigid alpha helix of 6 amino acids in mammalian cells.
Depositing lab: Justin Taraska. Depositing organization: National Heart, Lung, and Blood Institute (NHLBI). Publication: A conformational switch in clathrin light chain regulates lattice structure and endocytosis at the plasma membrane of mammalian cells. Obashi K, Sochacki KA, Strub MP, Taraska JW. Nat Commun. 2023 Feb 9;14(1):732. doi: 10.1038/s41467-023-36304-7. PubMed 36759616.
Backbone
  Vector backbone: pEGFP-N1
  Backbone manufacturer: Clontech
  Total vector size (bp): 5354
  Vector type: Mammalian Expression
Growth in bacteria
  Bacterial resistance: Kanamycin, 50 μg/mL
  Growth temperature: 37°C
  Growth strain: DH5alpha
  Copy number: Unknown
Gene/Insert
  Gene/Insert name: Clathrin light chain B
  Species: H. sapiens (human)
  Insert size (bp): 618
  Mutation: Deleted amino acids 207-211
  GenBank ID: NM_001834.5
  Entrez Gene: CLTB (a.k.a. LCB)
  Promoter: CMV
  Tag / fusion protein: mEGFP (C terminal on backbone)
  Cloning method: Gibson Cloning
  Sequencing primers: 5′ CMV-F; 3′ SV40pArev
Resource information
  A portion of this plasmid was derived from a plasmid made by: Addgene #79997
Terms and licenses: Academic/Nonprofit Terms; Industry Terms: Not Available to Industry
Depositor comments: Please visit https://doi.org/10.1101/2022.03.21.485138 for bioRxiv preprint.
How to cite: CLC-EGFP206(6) was a gift from Justin Taraska (Addgene plasmid # 193574 ; http://n2t.net/addgene:193574 ; RRID:Addgene_193574)
