[The description below was written by a language model from this plasmid's Addgene catalogue record and pLannotate feature annotations shown in this document.]
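Description:
CLC-EGFP206(6) is a 5,354 bp mammalian expression plasmid built on the Clontech pEGFP-N1 backbone that encodes human clathrin light chain B (CLTB) fused to monomeric EGFP. It is maintained in E. coli through a high-copy ColE1/pUC-type origin and selected with kanamycin. The NeoR/KanR (aph(3')-II) gene sits behind tandem bacterial (bla-type) and SV40 early promoters and is followed by an HSV TK polyadenylation signal, so the same marker can also support G418 selection in mammalian cells. An f1 origin is also present. The short ble, bGH poly(A) and SV40 large T antigen fragments in the annotation look like backbone remnants or partial matches rather than functional units.

The expression cassette consists of the CMV immediate-early enhancer and promoter, residual multiple cloning site sequence, a 618 bp CLTB coding fragment, the fluorescent protein coding sequence and the SV40 poly(A) signal. The automated annotation labels the fluorescent protein "sg12", an Aequorea victoria GFP derivative, but the catalogue identifies it as mEGFP. The light chain is truncated by deletion of amino acids 207–211, which places the fluorescent protein after residue 206. According to the stated purpose, the two parts are joined through a rigid alpha-helical linker of six amino acids; this linker is not separately annotated in the feature table. The insert was assembled by Gibson cloning, and part of the plasmid derives from an earlier deposited construct.

The plasmid was made for work on a conformational switch in clathrin light chain and its role in lattice structure and endocytosis at the plasma membrane of mammalian cells. The name and purpose suggest it is a position-specific labelled variant, but the record does not describe the assay in which it was used.
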