Features (pLannotate 1.2.2; 15 found; start..end, strand, type, name):
     80..383     +  enhancer       CMV enhancer: human cytomegalovirus immediate early enhancer
    384..587     +  promoter       CMV promoter: human cytomegalovirus (CMV) immediate early promoter
    610..690     +  misc_feature   MCS: multiple cloning site
    698..1315    +  CDS            CLTB (fragment): CLCB_HUMAN - Experimental evidence at protein level: Swiss-Prot protein existence level 1. Clathrin is the major protein of the polyhedral coat of coated pits and vesicles. From Homo sapiens (Human).
   1322..2035    +  CDS            sg12: sg12 is a basic (constitutively fluorescent) long stokes shift fluorescent protein published in 1997, derived from Aequorea victoria.
   2055..2138    +  CDS            large T antigen (fragment): large T antigen from SV40 (simian virus 40)
   2161..2282    +  polyA_signal   SV40 poly(A) signal: SV40 polyadenylation signal
   2316..2744    -  rep_origin     f1 ori (sequence partly withheld): f1 bacteriophage origin of replication; arrow indicates direction of (+) strand synthesis
   2771..2875    +  promoter       AmpR promoter: bla
   2877..3234    +  promoter       SV40 promoter: SV40 enhancer and early promoter
   3269..4063    +  CDS            NeoR/KanR: aminoglycoside phosphotransferase from Tn5; aph(3')-II (or nptII); confers resistance to neomycin, kanamycin, and G418 (Geneticin®)
   4084..4236    +  CDS            ble (fragment): BLE_KLEPN - Experimental evidence at protein level: Swiss-Prot protein existence level 1. Binding protein with a strong affinity to the bleomycin family of antibiotics. Binds to CL990; an antimitotic-antibiotic compound. From Klebsiella pneumoniae.
   4295..4342    +  polyA_signal   HSV TK poly(A) signal: herpes simplex virus thymidine kinase polyadenylation signal (Cole and Stacy, 1985)
   4433..4449    -  polyA_signal   bGH poly(A) signal (fragment): bovine growth hormone polyadenylation signal
   4671..5259    +  rep_origin     ori: high-copy-number ColE1/pMB1/pBR322/pUC origin of replication
>Addgene plasmid #193574 | CLC-EGFP206(6) | addgene full sequence | sequence record 380173 | Addgene NGS Result
CCGTATTACCGCCATGCATTAGTTATTAATAGTAATCAATTACGGGGTCATTAGTTCATAGCCCATATAT
GGAGTTCCGCGTTACATAACTTACGGTAAATGGCCCGCCTGGCTGACCGCCCAACGACCCCCGCCCATTG
ACGTCAATAATGACGTATGTTCCCATAGTAACGCCAATAGGGACTTTCCATTGACGTCAATGGGTGGAGT
ATTTACGGTAAACTGCCCACTTGGCAGTACATCAAGTGTATCATATGCCAAGTACGCCCCCTATTGACGT
CAATGACGGTAAATGGCCCGCCTGGCATTATGCCCAGTACATGACCTTATGGGACTTTCCTACTTGGCAG
TACATCTACGTATTAGTCATCGCTATTACCATGGTGATGCGGTTTTGGCAGTACATCAATGGGCGTGGAT
AGCGGTTTGACTCACGGGGATTTCCAAGTCTCCACCCCATTGACGTCAATGGGAGTTTGTTTTGGCACCA
AAATCAACGGGACTTTCCAAAATGTCGTAACAACTCCGCCCCATTGACGCAAATGGGCGGTAGGCGTGTA
CGGTGGGAGGTCTATATAAGCAGAGCTGGTTTAGTGAACCGTCAGATCCGCTAGCGCTACCGGACTCAGA
TCTCGAGCTCAAGCTTCGAATTCTGCAGTCGACGGTACCGCGGGCCCGGGATCCACCGGTCGCCACCATG
GCTGATGACTTTGGCTTCTTCTCGTCGTCGGAGAGTGGTGCCCCGGAGGCGGCGGAGGAGGACCCGGCGG
CCGCCTTCCTGGCCCAGCAGGAGAGCGAGATTGCAGGCATAGAGAACGACGAGGGCTTCGGGGCACCTGC
CGGCAGCCATGCGGCCCCCGCACAGCCGGGCCCCACGAGTGGGGCTGGTTCTGAGGACATGGGGACCACA
GTCAATGGAGATGTGTTTCAGGAGGCCAACGGTCCTGCTGATGGCTACGCAGCCATTGCCCAGGCTGACA
GGCTGACCCAGGAGCCTGAGAGCATCCGCAAGTGGCGAGAGGAGCAGAGGAAACGGCTGCAAGAGCTGGA
TGCTGCATCTAAGGTCACGGAACAGGAATGGCGGGAGAAGGCCAAGAAGGACCTGGAGGAGTGGAACCAG
CGCCAGAGTGAACAAGTAGAGAAGAACAAGATCAACAACCGGGCATCCGAGGAGGCTTTCGTGAAGGAAT
CCAAGGAGGAGACCCCAGGCACAGAGTGGGAGAAGGTGGCCCAGCTATGTGACTTCAACCCCAAGAGCAG
CAAGCAGTGCAAAGATGTGTCCCGCCTGCGCTCGGTGCTCATGTCCCTGAAGCAGGCAGAAGCTGCTGCA
AAGGAGGAGCTGTTCACCGGGGTGGTGCCCATCCTGGTCGAGCTGGACGGCGACGTAAACGGCCACAAGT
TCAGCGTGTCCGGCGAGGGCGAGGGCGATGCCACCTACGGCAAGCTGACCCTGAAGTTCATCTGCACCAC
CGGCAAGCTGCCCGTGCCCTGGCCCACCCTCGTGACCACCCTGACCTACGGCGTGCAGTGCTTCAGCCGC
TACCCCGACCACATGAAGCAGCACGACTTCTTCAAGTCCGCCATGCCCGAAGGCTACGTCCAGGAGCGCA
CCATCTTCTTCAAGGACGACGGCAACTACAAGACCCGCGCCGAGGTGAAGTTCGAGGGCGACACCCTGGT
GAACCGCATCGAGCTGAAGGGCATCGACTTCAAGGAGGACGGCAACATCCTGGGGCACAAGCTGGAGTAC
AACTACAACAGCCACAACGTCTATATCATGGCCGACAAGCAGAAGAACGGCATCAAGGTGAACTTCAAGA
TCCGCCACAACATCGAGGACGGCAGCGTGCAGCTCGCCGACCACTACCAGCAGAACACCCCCATCGGCGA
CGGCCCCGTGCTGCTGCCCGACAACCACTACCTGAGCACCCAGTCCAAGCTGAGCAAAGACCCCAACGAG
AAGCGCGATCACATGGTCCTGCTGGAGTTCGTGACCGCCGCCGGGATCACTCTCGGCATGGACGAGCTGT
ACAAGTAAAGCGGCCGCGACTCTAGATCATAATCAGCCATACCACATTTGTAGAGGTTTTACTTGCTTTA
AAAAACCTCCCACACCTCCCCCTGAACCTGAAACATAAAATGAATGCAATTGTTGTTGTTAACTTGTTTA
TTGCAGCTTATAATGGTTACAAATAAAGCAATAGCATCACAAATTTCACAAATAAAGCATTTTTTTCACT
GCATTCTAGTTGTGGTTTGTCCAAACTCATCAATGTATCTTAAGGCGTAAATTGTAAGCGTTAATATTTT
GTTAAAATTCGCGTTAAATTTTTGTTAAATCAGCTCATTTTTTAACCAATAGGCCGAAATCGGCAAAATC
CCTTATAAATCAAAAGAATAGACCGAGATAGGGT
[37 nt withheld, positions 2415-2451]
AAAGAACGTGGACTCCAACGTCAAAGG
[49 nt withheld, positions 2479-2527]
T
[91 nt withheld, positions 2529-2619]
G
[124 nt withheld, positions 2621-2744]
CAGGTGGCACTTTTCGGGGAAATGTGCGCGGAACCCCTATTTGTTTATTTTTCTAAATACATTCAAATAT
GTATCCGCTCATGAGACAATAACCCTGATAAATGCTTCAATAATATTGAAAAAGGAAGAGTCCTGAGGCG
GAAAGAACCAGCTGTGGAATGTGTGTCAGTTAGGGTGTGGAAAGTCCCCAGGCTCCCCAGCAGGCAGAAG
TATGCAAAGCATGCATCTCAATTAGTCAGCAACCAGGTGTGGAAAGTCCCCAGGCTCCCCAGCAGGCAGA
AGTATGCAAAGCATGCATCTCAATTAGTCAGCAACCATAGTCCCGCCCCTAACTCCGCCCATCCCGCCCC
TAACTCCGCCCAGTTCCGCCCATTCTCCGCCCCATGGCTGACTAATTTTTTTTATTTATGCAGAGGCCGA
GGCCGCCTCGGCCTCTGAGCTATTCCAGAAGTAGTGAGGAGGCTTTTTTGGAGGCCTAGGCTTTTGCAAA
GATCGATCAAGAGACAGGATGAGGATCGTTTCGCATGATTGAACAAGATGGATTGCACGCAGGTTCTCCG
GCCGCTTGGGTGGAGAGGCTATTCGGCTATGACTGGGCACAACAGACAATCGGCTGCTCTGATGCCGCCG
TGTTCCGGCTGTCAGCGCAGGGGCGCCCGGTTCTTTTTGTCAAGACCGACCTGTCCGGTGCCCTGAATGA
ACTGCAAGACGAGGCAGCGCGGCTATCGTGGCTGGCCACGACGGGCGTTCCTTGCGCAGCTGTGCTCGAC
GTTGTCACTGAAGCGGGAAGGGACTGGCTGCTATTGGGCGAAGTGCCGGGGCAGGATCTCCTGTCATCTC
ACCTTGCTCCTGCCGAGAAAGTATCCATCATGGCTGATGCAATGCGGCGGCTGCATACGCTTGATCCGGC
TACCTGCCCATTCGACCACCAAGCGAAACATCGCATCGAGCGAGCACGTACTCGGATGGAAGCCGGTCTT
GTCGATCAGGATGATCTGGACGAAGAGCATCAGGGGCTCGCGCCAGCCGAACTGTTCGCCAGGCTCAAGG
CGAGCATGCCCGACGGCGAGGATCTCGTCGTGACCCATGGCGATGCCTGCTTGCCGAATATCATGGTGGA
AAATGGCCGCTTTTCTGGATTCATCGACTGTGGCCGGCTGGGTGTGGCGGACCGCTATCAGGACATAGCG
TTGGCTACCCGTGATATTGCTGAAGAGCTTGGCGGCGAATGGGCTGACCGCTTCCTCGTGCTTTACGGTA
TCGCCGCTCCCGATTCGCAGCGCATCGCCTTCTATCGCCTTCTTGACGAGTTCTTCTGAGCGGGACTCTG
GGGTTCGAAATGACCGACCAAGCGACGCCCAACCTGCCATCACGAGATTTCGATTCCACCGCCGCCTTCT
ATGAAAGGTTGGGCTTCGGAATCGTTTTCCGGGACGCCGGCTGGATGATCCTCCAGCGCGGGGATCTCAT
GCTGGAGTTCTTCGCCCACCCTAGGGGGAGGCTAACTGAAACACGGAAGGAGACAATACCGGAAGGAACC
CGCGCTATGACGGCAATAAAAAGACAGAATAAAACGCACGGTGTTGGGTCGTTTGTTCATAAACGCGGGG
TTCGGTCCCAGGGCTGGCACTCTGTCGATACCCCACCGAGACCCCATTGGGGCCAATACGCCCGCGTTTC
TTCCTTTTCCCCACCCCACCCCCCAAGTTCGGGTGAAGGCCCAGGGCTCGCAGCCAACGTCGGGGCGGCA
GGCCCTGCCATAGCCTCAGGTTACTCATATATACTTTAGATTGATTTAAAACTTCATTTTTAATTTAAAA
GGATCTAGGTGAAGATCCTTTTTGATAATCTCATGACCAAAATCCCTTAACGTGAGTTTTCGTTCCACTG
AGCGTCAGACCCCGTAGAAAAGATCAAAGGATCTTCTTGAGATCCTTTTTTTCTGCGCGTAATCTGCTGC
TTGCAAACAAAAAAACCACCGCTACCAGCGGTGGTTTGTTTGCCGGATCAAGAGCTACCAACTCTTTTTC
CGAAGGTAACTGGCTTCAGCAGAGCGCAGATACCAAATACTGTTCTTCTAGTGTAGCCGTAGTTAGGCCA
CCACTTCAAGAACTCTGTAGCACCGCCTACATACCTCGCTCTGCTAATCCTGTTACCAGTGGCTGCTGCC
AGTGGCGATAAGTCGTGTCTTACCGGGTTGGACTCAAGACGATAGTTACCGGATAAGGCGCAGCGGTCGG
GCTGAACGGGGGGTTCGTGCACACAGCCCAGCTTGGAGCGAACGACCTACACCGAACTGAGATACCTACA
GCGTGAGCTATGAGAAAGCGCCACGCTTCCCGAAGGGAGAAAGGCGGACAGGTATCCGGTAAGCGGCAGG
GTCGGAACAGGAGAGCGCACGAGGGAGCTTCCAGGGGGAAACGCCTGGTATCTTTATAGTCCTGTCGGGT
TTCGCCACCTCTGACTTGAGCGTCGATTTTTGTGATGCTCGTCAGGGGGGCGGAGCCTATGGAAAAACGC
CAGCAACGCGGCCTTTTTACGGTTCCTGGCCTTTTGCTGGCCTTTTGCTCACATGTTCTTTCCTGCGTTA
TCCCCTGATTCTGTGGATAA
